Addgene plasmid #193415: pNC-mCherry-C
Purpose: (Empty Backbone) Nimble cloning-compatible vector for protein subcellular localization in plants
Depositing lab: Pu Yan. Depositing organization: Chinese Academy of Tropical Agricultural Sciences. Publication: A Nimble Cloning-compatible vector system for high-throughput gene functional analysis in plants. Yan P, Tuo D, Shen W, Deng H, Zhou P, Gao X. Plant Commun. 2023 Mar 13;4(2):100471. doi: 10.1016/j.xplc.2022.100471. Epub 2022 Nov 9. PubMed 36352791.
Backbone
  Vector backbone: pGreen
  Vector type: Plant Expression
Growth in bacteria
  Bacterial resistance: Kanamycin, 50 μg/mL
  Growth temperature: 37°C
  Growth strain: ccdB Survival
  Copy number: High Copy
Gene/Insert
  Gene/Insert name: None
Terms and licenses: Academic/Nonprofit Terms; Industry Terms: Not Available to Industry
Depositor comments: NC frame-mCherry
How to cite: pNC-mCherry-C was a gift from Pu Yan (Addgene plasmid # 193415 ; http://n2t.net/addgene:193415 ; RRID:Addgene_193415)
