[The description below was written by a language model from this plasmid's Addgene catalogue record and pLannotate feature annotations shown in this document.]
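Description:
pNC-mCherry-C is an empty plant expression backbone built on the pGreen binary vector and designed for Nimble Cloning, intended for studying protein subcellular localization in plants. The 5.5 kb plasmid carries truncated left and right border repeats from nopaline C58 T-DNA flanking the expression cassette, so the cassette lies within a T-DNA suited to Agrobacterium-mediated delivery. In E. coli it replicates from a high-copy ColE1/pUC-type origin and is selected with kanamycin through the aph(3')-Ia gene. The pSa origin is the pGreen element used for replication in Agrobacterium, which in the pGreen system generally depends on a replication function supplied from a helper plasmid. No plant selectable marker is annotated within the T-DNA. Remnants of the pBluescript-derived region (lacZα fragment, lac promoter and operator, T3 and T7 promoters, MCS fragments) are carried over from the backbone.

The payload is a CaMV 35S promoter followed by the "NC frame", then an mCherry coding sequence and the NOS terminator. The NC frame contains a ccdB toxin gene driven by the bacterial cat promoter. It acts as a counter-selectable stuffer, which is why the empty vector must be maintained in a ccdB-tolerant strain. When a gene of interest replaces the frame, ccdB is lost and only recombinant plasmids survive in standard E. coli strains. Because mCherry lies downstream of the cloning site, the layout implies that an inserted coding sequence would be expressed with mCherry fused to its C-terminus under constitutive 35S control, allowing red fluorescence imaging of the protein's location in plant cells. The record lists no insert, consistent with its status as an empty backbone within a larger vector set for high-throughput gene functional analysis.
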