Features (pLannotate 1.2.2; 21 found; start..end, strand, type, name):
    184..525     +  promoter       CaMV 35S promoter: strong constitutive promoter from cauliflower mosaic virus
    725..827     +  promoter       cat promoter: promoter of the E. coli cat gene encoding chloramphenicol acetyltransferase
    858..1160    +  CDS            ccdB: CCDB_ECOLI - Also known as G, letB, letD. Experimental evidence at protein level: Swiss-Prot protein existence level 1. Toxic component of a type II toxin-antitoxin (TA) system, functioning in plasmid maintainence. Responsible for the post- segregational killing (PSK) of plasmid-free cells, also referred to as a plasmid addiction system. Half-life of over 2 hours. Cell killing by CcdB is accompanied by filamentation, defects in chromosome and plasmid segregation, defects in cell division, formation of anucleate cells, decreased DNA synthesis and plasmid loss. Interferes with the activity of DN
   1221..1928    +  CDS            mCherry: mCherry is a basic (constitutively fluorescent) red fluorescent protein published in 2004, derived from Discosoma sp.. It is reported to be a very rapidly-maturing monomer with low acid sensitivity.
   1954..2206    +  terminator     NOS terminator: nopaline synthase terminator and poly(A) signal
   2210..2264    -  misc_feature   MCS (fragment): pBluescript multiple cloning site
   2277..2295    -  promoter       T3 promoter: promoter for bacteriophage T3 RNA polymerase
   2340..2356    -  protein_bind   lac operator: The lac repressor binds to the lac operator to inhibit transcription in E. coli. This inhibition can be relieved by adding lactose or isopropyl-β-D-thiogalactopyranoside (IPTG). lac repressor encoded by lacI
   2364..2394    -  promoter       lac promoter: promoter for the E. coli lac operon
   2409..2430    -  protein_bind   CAP binding site: CAP binding activates transcription in the presence of cAMP. E. coli catabolite activator protein
   2443..2535    -  CDS            lacI (fragment): lac repressor; lacI; The lac repressor binds to the lac operator to inhibit transcription in E. coli. This inhibition can be relieved by adding lactose or isopropyl-β-D-thiogalactopyranoside (IPTG).
   2537..2661    -  rep_origin     RSF ori (fragment): Plasmids containing the RSF 1030 origin of replication can be propagated in E. coli cells that contain additional plasmids with compatible origins.
   2669..2693    +  misc_feature   RB T-DNA repeat: right border repeat from nopaline C58 T-DNA
   2784..3372    -  rep_origin     ori: high-copy-number ColE1/pMB1/pBR322/pUC origin of replication
   3543..4358    -  CDS            KanR: aminoglycoside phosphotransferase; aph(3')-Ia; confers resistance to kanamycin in bacteria or G418 (Geneticin®) in eukaryotes
   4543..4644    +  CDS            TRA2_ECOLX (fragment): Protein predicted: Swiss-Prot protein existence level 4. Required for transposition of transposon Tn903. From Escherichia coli.
   4649..5084    +  rep_origin     pSa ori: origin of replication from bacterial plasmid pSa
   5211..5233    +  misc_feature   LB T-DNA repeat: left border repeat from nopaline C58 T-DNA (truncated)
   5261..5416    -  CDS            lacZα (fragment): LacZα fragment of β-galactosidase; lacZ fragment
   5424..5442    +  promoter       T7 promoter: promoter for bacteriophage T7 RNA polymerase
   5451..5487    -  misc_feature   MCS (fragment): pBluescript multiple cloning site
>Addgene plasmid #193415 | pNC-mCherry-C | addgene full sequence | sequence record 380178 | Addgene NGS Result
CATGGAGTCAAAGATTCAAATAGAGGACCTAACAGAACTCGCCGTAAAGACTGGCGAACAGTTCATACAG
AGTCTCTTACGACTCAATGACAAGAAGAAAATCTTCGTCAACATGGTGGAGCACGACACACTTGTCTACT
CCAAAAATATCAAAGATACAGTCTCAGAAGACCAAAGGGCAATTGAGACTTTTCAACAAAGGGTAATATC
CGGAAACCTCCTCGGATTCCATTGCCCAGCTATCTGTCACTTTATTGTGAAGATAGTGGAAAAGGAAGGT
GGCTCCTACAAATGCCATCATTGCGATAAAGGAAAGGCCATCGTTGAAGATGCCTCTGCCGACAGTGGTC
CCAAAGATGGACCCCCACCCACGAGGAGCATCGTGGAAAAAGAAGACGTTCCAACCACGTCTTCAAAGCA
AGTGGATTGATGTGATATCTCCACTGACGTAAGGGATGACGCACAATCCCACTATCCTTCGCAAGACCCT
TCCTCTATATAAGGAAGTTCATTTCATTTGGAGAGAACACGGGGGACTCTTGACAGTGGTCTCTGTCCAG
TCCTGGCCTCGTCGGCCATTCTCGACTAAGTTGGCAGCATCACCCGACGCACTTTGCGCCGAATAAATAC
CTGTGACGGAAGATCACTTCGCAGAATAAATAAATCCTGGTGTCCCTGTTGATACCGGGAAGCCCTGGGC
CAACTTTTGGCGAAAATGAGACGTTGATCGGCACGTAAGAGGTTCCAACTTTCACCATAATGAAATAAGA
TCACTACCGGGCGTATTTTTTGAGTTATCGAGATTTTCAGGAGCTAAGGAAGCTAAACTTTTGCTGACGA
GAACAGGGACTGGTGAAATGCAGTTTAAGGTTTACACCTATAAAAGAGAGAGCCGTTATCGTCTGTTTGT
GGATGTACAGAGTGATATTATTGACACGCCTGGGCGACGGATGGTGATCCCCCTGGCCAGTGCACGTCTG
CTGTCAGATAAAGTCTCCCGTGAACTTTACCCGGTGGTGCATATCGGGGATGAAAGCTGGCGCATGATGA
CCACCGATATGGCCAGTGTGCCGGTATCCGTTATCGGGGAAGAAGTGGCTGATCTCAGCCACCGCGAAAA
TGACATCAAAAACGCCATTAACCTGATGTTCTGGGGAATATAAATGTCAGGCTCCCTTATACACAGGGCC
AGTCTGGCCACTTGTGGTCTGCTGAGACCGATGGTGAGCAAGGGCGAGGAGGATAACATGGCCATCATCA
AGGAGTTCATGCGCTTCAAGGTGCACATGGAGGGCTCCGTGAACGGCCACGAGTTCGAGATCGAGGGCGA
GGGCGAGGGCCGCCCCTACGAGGGCACCCAGACCGCCAAGCTGAAGGTGACCAAGGGTGGCCCCCTGCCC
TTCGCCTGGGACATCCTGTCCCCTCAGTTCATGTACGGCTCCAAGGCCTACGTGAAGCACCCCGCCGACA
TCCCCGACTACTTGAAGCTGTCCTTCCCCGAGGGCTTCAAGTGGGAGCGCGTGATGAACTTCGAGGACGG
CGGCGTGGTGACCGTGACCCAGGACTCCTCCCTGCAGGACGGCGAGTTCATCTACAAGGTGAAGCTGCGC
GGCACCAACTTCCCCTCCGACGGCCCCGTAATGCAGAAGAAGACCATGGGCTGGGAGGCCTCCTCCGAGC
GGATGTACCCCGAGGACGGCGCCCTGAAGGGCGAGATCAAGCAGAGGCTGAAGCTGAAGGACGGCGGCCA
CTACGACGCTGAGGTCAAGACCACCTACAAGGCCAAGAAGCCCGTGCAGCTGCCCGGCGCCTACAACGTC
AACATCAAGTTGGACATCACCTCCCACAACGAGGACTACACCATCGTGGAACAGTACGAACGCGCCGAGG
GCCGCCACTCCACCGGCGGCATGGACGAGCTGTACAAGTGAGGTGACCAGCTCGAATTTCCCCGATCGTT
CAAACATTTGGCAATAAAGTTTCTTAAGATTGAATCCTGTTGCCGGTCTTGCGATGATTATCATATAATT
TCTGTTGAATTACGTTAAGCATGTAATAATTAACATGTAATGCATGACGTTATTTATGAGATGGGTTTTT
ATGATTAGAGTCCCGCAATTATACATTTAATACGCGATAGAAAACAAAATATAGCGCGCAAACTAGGATA
AATTATCGCGCGCGGTGTCATCTATGTTACTAGATCGGGCCTGCAGCCCGGGGGATCCACTAGTTCTAGA
GCGGCCGCCACCGCGGTGGAGCTCCAGCTTTTGTTCCCTTTAGTGAGGGTTAATTGCGCGCTTGGCGTAA
TCATGGTCATAGCTGTTTCCTGTGTGAAATTGTTATCCGCTCACAATTCCACACAACATACGAGCCGGAA
GCATAAAGTGTAAAGCCTGGGGTGCCTAATGAGTGAGCTAACTCACATTAATTGCGTTGCGCTCACTGCC
CGCTTTCCAGTCGGGAAACCTGTCGTGCCAGCTGCATTAATGAATCGGCCAACGCGCGGGGAGAGGCGGT
TTGCGTATTGGGCGCTCTTCCGCTTCCTCGCTCACTGACTCGCTGCGCTCGGTCGTTCGGCTGCGGCGAG
CGGTATCAGCTCACTCAAAGGCGGTAATACGGTTATCCACAGAATCAGGGGATAACGCAGGAAAGAACAT
GAAGGCCTTGACAGGATATATTGGCGGGTAAACTAAGTCGCTGTATGTGTTTGTTTGAGATCTCATGTGA
GCAAAAGGCCAGCAAAAGGCCAGGAACCGTAAAAAGGCCGCGTTGCTGGCGTTTTTCCATAGGCTCCGCC
CCCCTGACGAGCATCACAAAAATCGACGCTCAAGTCAGAGGTGGCGAAACCCGACAGGACTATAAAGATA
CCAGGCGTTTCCCCCTGGAAGCTCCCTCGTGCGCTCTCCTGTTCCGACCCTGCCGCTTACCGGATACCTG
TCCGCCTTTCTCCCTTCGGGAAGCGTGGCGCTTTCTCATAGCTCACGCTGTAGGTATCTCAGTTCGGTGT
AGGTCGTTCGCTCCAAGCTGGGCTGTGTGCACGAACCCCCCGTTCAGCCCGACCGCTGCGCCTTATCCGG
TAACTATCGTCTTGAGTCCAACCCGGTAAGACACGACTTATCGCCACTGGCAGCAGCCACTGGTAACAGG
ATTAGCAGAGCGAGGTATGTAGGCGGTGCTACAGAGTTCTTGAAGTGGTGGCCTAACTACGGCTACACTA
GAAGAACAGTATTTGGTATCTGCGCTCTGCTGAAGCCAGTTACCTTCGGAAGAAGAGTTGGTAGCTCTTG
ATCCGGCAAACAAACCACCGCTGGTAGCGGTGGTTTTTTTGTTTGCAAGCAGCAGATTACGCGCAGAAAA
AAAGGATCTCAAGAAGATCCTTTGATCTTTTCTACGGGGTCTGACGCTCAGTGGAACGAAAACTCACGTT
AAGGGATTTTGGTCATGAGATTATCAAAAAGGATCTTCACCTAGATCCTTTTAAATTAAAAATGAAGTTT
TAAATCAATCTAAAGTATATATGTGTAACATTGGTCTAGTGATTAGAAAAACTCATCGAGCATCAAATGA
AACTGCAATTTATTCATATCAGGATTATCAATACCATATTTTTGAAAAAGCCGTTTCTGTAATGAAGGAG
AAAACTCACCGAGGCAGTTCCATAGGATGGCAAGATCCTGGTATCGGTCTGCGATTCCGACTCGTCCAAC
ATCAATACAACCTATTAATTTCCCCTCGTCAAAAATAAGGTTATCAAGTGAGAAATCACCATGAGTGACG
ACTGAATCCGGTGAGAATGGCAAAAGTTTATGCATTTCTTTCCAGACTTGTTCAACAGGCCAGCCATTAC
GCTCGTCATCAAAATCACTCGCATCAACCAAACCGTTATTCATTCGTGATTGCGCCTGAGCGAGACGAAA
TACGCGATCGCTGTTAAAAGGACAATTACAAACAGGAATCGAATGCAACCGGCGCAGGAACACTGCCAGC
GCATCAACAATATTTTCACCTGAATCAGGATATTCTTCTAATACCTGGAATGCTGTTTTCCCTGGGATCG
CAGTGGTGAGTAACCATGCATCATCAGGAGTACGGATAAAATGCTTGATGGTCGGAAGAGGCATAAATTC
CGTCAGCCAGTTTAGTCTGACCATCTCATCTGTAACATCATTGGCAACGCTACCTTTGCCATGTTTCAGA
AACAACTCTGGCGCATCGGGCTTCCCATACAATCGGTAGATTGTCGCACCTGATTGCCCGACATTATCGC
GAGCCCATTTATACCCATATAAATCAGCATCCATGTTGGAATTTAATCGCGGCCTTGAGCAAGACGTTTC
CCGTTGAATATGGCTCATAACACCCCTTGTATTACTGTTTATGTAAGCAGACAGTTTTATTGTTCATGAT
GATATATTTTTATCTTGTGCAATGTAACATCAGAGATTTTGAGACACAACGTGGCTTTGTTGAATAAATC
GAACTTTTGCTGAGTTGAAGGATCAGATCACGCATCTTCCCGACAACGCAGACCGTTCCGTGGCAAAGCA
AAAGTTCAAAATCACCAACTGGTCCACCTACAACAAAGCTCTCATCAACCGTGGCTCCCTCACTTTCTGG
CTGGATGATGGGGCGATTCAGGCGATCCCCATCCAACAGCCCGCCGTCGAGCGGGCTTTTTTATCCCCGG
AAGCCTGTGGATAGAGGGTAGTTATCCACGTGAAACCGCTAATGCCCCGCAAAGCCTTGATTCACGGGGC
TTTCCGGCCCGCTCCAAAAACTATCCACGTGAAATCGCTAATCAGGGTACGTGAAATCGCTAATCGGAGT
ACGTGAAATCGCTAATAAGGTCACGTGAAATCGCTAATCAAAAAGGCACGTGAGAACGCTAATAGCCCTT
TCAGATCAACAGCTTGCAAACACCCCTCGCTCCGGCAAGTAGTTACAGCAAGTAGTATGTTCAATTAGCT
TTTCAATTATGAATATATATATCAATTATTGGTCGCCCTTGGCTTGTGGACAATGCGCTACGCGCACCGG
CTCCGCCCGTGGACAACCGCAAGCGGTTGCCCACCGTCGAGCGCCTTTGCCCACAACCCGGCGGCCGGCC
GCAACAGATCGTTTTATAAATTTTTTTTTTTGAAAAAGAAAAAGCCCGAAAGGCGGCAACCTCTCGGGCT
TCTGGATTTCCGATCCCCGGAATTAGATCTTGGCAGGATATATTGTGGTGTAACGTTAACATTAACGCTT
ACAATTTCCATTCGCCATTCAGGCTGCGCAACTGTTGGGAAGGGCGATCGGTGCGGGCCTCTTCGCTATT
ACGCCAGCTGGCGAAAGGGGGATGTGCTGCAAGGCGATTAAGTTGGGTAACGCCAGGGTTTTCCCAGTCA
CGACGTTGTAAAACGACGGCCAGTGAGCGCGCGTAATACGACTCACTATAGGGCGAATTGGGTACCGGGC
CCCCCCTCGAGGTCGACGGTATCGATA
